Addgene plasmid #129008: pMM0647
Purpose: Integration vector for optogenetic machinery (pMEDIUM-VP16-CIB1/pMEDIUM-ZCRY2PHR) and pZF-mRUBY2 with loxable KIURA3 marker
Depositing lab: Megan McClean. Depositing organization: University of Wisconsin, Madison. Publication: A yeast optogenetic toolkit (yOTK) for gene expression control in Saccharomyces cerevisiae. An-Adirekkun JM, Stewart CJ, Geller SH, Patel MT, Melendez J, Oakes BL, Noyes MB, McClean MN. Biotechnol Bioeng. 2019 Dec 2. doi: 10.1002/bit.27234. PubMed 31788779.
Backbone
  Vector backbone: NA
  Vector type: Yeast Expression
Growth in bacteria
  Bacterial resistance: Kanamycin, 50 μg/mL
  Growth temperature: 37°C
  Growth strain: DH5alpha
  Copy number: High Copy
Gene/Insert
  Gene/Insert name: KanR-ColE1 URA 5'-pRPL18B-SV40NLS-VP16-CIB1-tENO1-pRPL18B-SV40NLS-ZCRY2PHR-tSSA1--pZF(BS)-mRUBY2-tADH1-loxP-KIURA3-loxP-URA3 3'
  Species: S. cerevisiae (budding yeast)
  Cloning method: Restriction Enzyme; 5′ cloning site unknown (unknown if destroyed); 3′ cloning site unknown (unknown if destroyed)
Terms and licenses: Academic/Nonprofit Terms; Industry Terms: Not Available to Industry
How to cite: pMM0647 was a gift from Megan McClean (Addgene plasmid # 129008 ; http://n2t.net/addgene:129008 ; RRID:Addgene_129008)
