[The description below was written by a language model from this plasmid's Addgene catalogue record and pLannotate feature annotations shown in this document.]
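Description:
pMM0647 is an 11.3 kb yeast integration vector from a Saccharomyces cerevisiae optogenetic toolkit. It carries a complete blue-light-controlled gene expression system together with a fluorescent reporter. In E. coli it is propagated through a high-copy ColE1-type origin under kanamycin selection. No yeast replication origin is annotated, consistent with chromosomal integration. The yeast cassette is bounded by URA3 5' and 3' homology arms, and the GEA2 and TIM9 fragments found by the annotation probably reflect the genomic sequence neighbouring the URA3 locus. Transformants are selected with a URA3 marker, described in the record as Kluyveromyces lactis URA3, which is flanked by two loxP sites so that Cre recombinase can excise it and the marker can be reused.

The payload consists of three transcription units. Two use the RPL18B promoter, described in the record as medium strength, to express the halves of a split transcription factor. One half is SV40 NLS-VP16 activation domain-CIB1 (Arabidopsis BHLH63) with the ENO1 terminator. The other is SV40 NLS-zinc-finger DNA-binding domain-CRY2PHR with the SSA1 terminator. The zinc-finger domain is detected as a partial ZFHD1/Zif268-like match. Blue light induces binding of CRY2PHR to CIB1, which recruits VP16 to the zinc-finger binding sites in the third unit. That unit is the pZF promoter, which appears from the annotated GAL10/GAL1 fragments to be built on a GAL1-derived scaffold, driving mRuby2 with the ADH1 terminator. Red fluorescence therefore reports light-dependent transcriptional activation. The construct is suited to building single-copy reporter strains for characterising or tuning optogenetic gene induction in budding yeast.
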