Features (pLannotate 1.2.2; 17 found; start..end, strand, type, name):
   1936..2107    +  CDS            ZFHD1 (DNA binding domain) (fragment): composite human DNA-binding domain composed of domains from the transcription factors Zif268 and Oct-1 (Pomerantz et al., 1995)
   2200..3693    +  CDS            CRY2PHR: N-terminal photolyase homology region of Arabidopsis thaliana cryptochrome 2 binds to CIB1 upon exposure to blue light (Kennedy et al., 2010)
   4008..4219    +  promoter       GAL10 promoter (fragment): S. cerevisiae GAL10; inducible promoter, regulated by Gal4
   4263..4653    +  promoter       GAL1 promoter (fragment): S. cerevisiae GAL1; inducible promoter, regulated by Gal4
   4671..5381    +  CDS            mRuby2: mRuby2 is a basic (constitutively fluorescent) red fluorescent protein published in 2012, derived from Entacmaea quadricolor. It has moderate acid sensitivity.
   5397..5584    +  terminator     ADH1 terminator: S. cerevisiae ADH1; transcription terminator for the S. cerevisiae alcohol dehydrogenase 1 (ADH1) gene
   5690..5723    -  protein_bind   loxP: Cre-mediated recombination occurs in the 8-bp core sequence (GCATACAT). Cre recombinase
   5875..6660    -  CDS            URA3: PYRF_YEAST - Experimental evidence at protein level: Swiss-Prot protein existence level 1. From Saccharomyces cerevisiae (strain ATCC 204508 / S288c) (Baker's yeast).
   7175..7208    -  protein_bind   loxP: Cre-mediated recombination occurs in the 8-bp core sequence (GCATACAT). Cre recombinase
   7418..7678    +  CDS            TIM9: TIM9_YEAST - Experimental evidence at protein level: Swiss-Prot protein existence level 1. Mitochondrial intermembrane chaperone that participates in the import and insertion of multi-pass transmembrane proteins into the mitochondrial inner membrane. Also required for the transfer of beta- barrel precursors from the TOM complex to the sorting and assembly machinery (SAM complex) of the outer membrane. Acts as a chaperone-like protein that protects the hydrophobic precursors from aggregation and guide them through the mitochondrial intermembrane space. Compared to TIM10, it may have a strong st
   7792..8607    -  CDS            KanR: aminoglycoside phosphotransferase; aph(3')-Ia; confers resistance to kanamycin in bacteria or G418 (Geneticin®) in eukaryotes
   8832..9420    +  rep_origin     ori: high-copy-number ColE1/pMB1/pBR322/pUC origin of replication
   9527..9883    +  CDS            GEA2 (fragment): GEA2_YEAST - Experimental evidence at protein level: Swiss-Prot protein existence level 1. Activates the ARF proteins by exchanging bound GDP for free GTP. Plays a role in maintaining mitochondrial morphology (PubMed:25190516). From Saccharomyces cerevisiae (strain ATCC 204508 / S288c) (Baker's yeast).
  10836..10855   +  CDS            SV40 NLS (fragment): nuclear localization signal of SV40 (simian virus 40) large T antigen
  10878..11081   +  CDS            VP16 AD (fragment): transcriptional activation domain of herpes simplex virus protein VP16 (Triezenberg et al., 1988; Cousens et al., 1989); UL48
  11084..11102   +  promoter       T7 promoter: promoter for bacteriophage T7 RNA polymerase
  11127..872     +  CDS            BHLH63 (across the origin): BH063_ARATH - Also known as CIB1, EN84. Experimental evidence at protein level: Swiss-Prot protein existence level 1. Transcription factor that binds DNA to G box 5'-CACGTG-3' and, to a lower extent, to E-box 5'-CANNTG-3' in vitro. Binds to chromatin DNA of the FT gene and promotes its expression, and thus triggers flowering in response to blue light. From Arabidopsis thaliana (Mouse-ear cress).
>Addgene plasmid #129008 | pMM0647 | addgene full sequence | sequence record 259450 | Addgene NGS Result
CAATGATTACCGGCGGCGAGATGGACAGCTATCTTTCGACTGCCGGTTTGAATCTTCCGATGATGTACGG
TGAAACGACGGTGGAAGGTGATTCAAGACTCTCAATTTCGCCGGAAACGACGCTTGGGACTGGAAATTTC
AAGAAACGGAAGTTTGATACAGAGACTAAGGATTGTAATGAGAAGAAGAAGAAGATGACGATGAACAGAG
ATGACCTAGTAGAAGAAGGAGAAGAAGAGAAGTCGAAAATAACAGAGCAAAACAATGGGAGCACAAAAAG
CATCAAGAAGATGAAACACAAAGCCAAGAAAGAAGAGAACAATTTCTCTAATGATTCATCTAAAGTGACG
AAGGAATTGGAGAAAACGGATTATATTCATGTTCGTGCACGACGAGGCCAAGCCACTGATAGTCACAGCA
TAGCAGAACGAGTTAGAAGAGAAAAGATCAGTGAGAGAATGAAGTTTCTACAAGATTTGGTTCCTGGATG
CGACAAGATCACAGGCAAAGCAGGGATGCTTGATGAAATCATTAACTATGTTCAGTCTCTTCAGAGACAA
ATCGAGTTCTTATCGATGAAACTAGCAATTGTGAATCCAAGGCCGGATTTTGATATGGATGACATTTTTG
CCAAAGAGGTTGCCTCAACTCCAATGACTGTGGTGCCATCTCCTGAAATGGTTCTTTCCGGTTATTCTCA
TGAGATGGTTCACTCTGGTTATTCTAGTGAGATGGTTAACTCCGGTTACCTTCATGTCAATCCAATGCAG
CAAGTGAATACCAGTTCTGATCCATTGTCATGCTTCAACAATGGCGAAGCTCCTTCGATGTGGGACTCTC
ATGTGCAGAATCTCTATGGCAATTTAGGAGTACCGGTCATCGAGCTCGAGCTGCAGATGAATCGTAGATA
CGGATCCTAACTCGAGAGCTTTTGATTAAGCCTTCTAGTCCAAAAAACACGTTTTTTTGTCATTTATTTC
ATTTTCTTAGAATAGTTTAGTTTATTCATTTTATAGTCACGAATGTTTTATGATTCTATATAGGGTTGCA
AACAAGCATTTTTCATTTTATGTTAAAACAATTTCAGGTTTACCTTTTATTCTGCTTGTGGTGACGCGTG
TATCCGCCCGCTCTTTTGGTCACCCATGTATGCTGCCAAACCAGATGTCAACACAGCTACAACGAAGAGG
ATGTCCAATATTTTTTTTAAGGAATAAGGATACTTCAAGACTAGATTCCCCCCTGCATTCCCATCAGAAC
CGTAAACCTTGGCGCTTTCCTTGGGAAGTATTCAAGAAGTGCCTTGTCCGGTTTCTGTGGCTCACAAACC
AGCGCGCCCGATATGGCTTTCTTTTCACTTATGAATGTACCAGTACGGGACAATTAGAACGCTCCTGTAA
CAATCTCTTTGCAAATGTGGGGTTACATTCTAACCATGTCACACTGCTGACGAAATTCAAAGTAAAAAAA
AATGGGACCACGTCTTGAGAACGATAGATTTTCTTTATTTTACATTGAACAGTCGTTGTCTCAGCGCGCT
TTATGTTTTCATTCATACTTCATATTATAAAATAACAAAAGAAGAATTTCATATTCACGCCCAAGAAATC
AGGCTGCTTTCCAAATGCAATTGACACTTCATTAGCCATCACACAAAACTCTTTCTTGCTGGAGCTTCTT
TTAAAAAAGACCTCAGTACACCAAACACGTTACCCGACCTCGTTATTTTACGACAACTATGATAAAATTC
TGAAGAAAAAATAAAAAAATTTTCATACTTCTTGCTTTTATTTAAACCATTGAATGATTTCTTTTGAACA
AAACTACCTGTTTCACCAAAGGAAATAGAAAGAAAAAATCAATTAGAAGAAAACAAAAAACAAAAGATCT
ATGGCCCCCAAGAAGAAGAGGAAGGTTGGTATTCACGGGGGTACCCGCCCATATGCTTGCCCTGTCGAGT
CCTGCGATCGCCGCTTTTCTCGCTCGGATGAGCTTACCCGCCATATCCGCATCCATACCGGTCAGAAGCC
CTTCCAGTGTCGAATCTGCATGCGTAACTTCAGTCGTAGTGACCACCTTACCACCCACATCCGCACCCAC
ACAGGCGAGAAGCCTTTTGCCTGTGACATTTGTGGGAGGAAGTTTGCCAGGAGTGATGAACGCAAGAGGC
ATACCAAAATCCATACAGGTGCTAGCTTCATGAAGATGGACAAAAAGACTATAGTTTGGTTTAGAAGAGA
TCTAAGGATTGAGGATAATCCTGCATTAGCAGCAGCTGCTCACGAAGGATCTGTTTTTCCTGTCTTCATT
TGGTGTCCTGAAGAAGAAGGACAGTTTTATCCTGGAAGAGCTTCAAGATGGTGGATGAAACAATCACTTG
CTCACTTATCTCAATCCTTGAAGGCTCTTGGATCTGACCTCACTTTAATCAAAACCCACAACACGATTTC
AGCGATCTTGGATTGTATCCGCGTTACCGGTGCTACAAAAGTCGTCTTTAACCACCTCTATGATCCTGTT
TCGTTAGTTCGGGACCATACCGTAAAGGAGAAGCTGGTGGAACGTGGGATCTCTGTGCAAAGCTACAATG
GAGATCTATTGTATGAACCGTGGGAGATATACTGCGAAAAGGGCAAACCTTTTACGAGTTTCAATTCTTA
CTGGAAGAAATGCTTAGATATGTCGATTGAATCCGTTATGCTTCCTCCTCCTTGGCGGTTGATGCCAATA
ACTGCAGCGGCTGAAGCGATTTGGGCGTGTTCGATTGAAGAACTAGGGCTGGAGAATGAGGCCGAGAAAC
CGAGCAATGCGTTGTTAACTAGAGCTTGGAGTCCAGGATGGAGCAATGCTGATAAGTTACTAAATGAGTT
CATCGAGAAGCAGTTGATAGATTATGCAAAGAACAGCAAGAAAGTTGTTGGGAATTCTACTTCACTACTT
TCTCCGTATCTCCATTTCGGGGAAATAAGCGTCAGACACGTTTTCCAGTGTGCCCGGATGAAACAAATTA
TATGGGCAAGAGATAAGAACAGTGAAGGAGAAGAAAGTGCAGATCTTTTTCTTAGGGGAATCGGTTTAAG
AGAGTATTCTCGGTATATATGTTTCAACTTCCCGTTTACTCACGAGCAATCGTTGTTGAGTCATCTTCGG
TTTTTCCCTTGGGATGCTGATGTTGATAAGTTCAAGGCCTGGAGACAAGGCAGGACCGGTTATCCGTTGG
TGGATGCCGGAATGAGAGAGCTTTGGGCTACCGGATGGATGCATAACAGAATAAGAGTGATTGTTTCAAG
CTTTGCTGTGAAGTTTCTTCTCCTTCCATGGAAATGGGGAATGAAGTATTTCTGGGATACACTTTTGGAT
GCTGATTTGGAATGTGACATCCTTGGCTGGCAGTATATCTCTGGGAGTATCCCCGATGGCCACGAGCTTG
ATCGCTTGGACAATCCCGCGTTACAAGGCGCCAAATATGACCCAGAAGGTGAGTACATAAGGCAATGGCT
TCCCGAGCTTGCGAGATTGCCAACTGAATGGATCCATCATCCATGGGACGCTCCTTTAACCGTACTCAAA
GCTTCTGGTGTGGAACTCGGAACAAACTATGCGAAACCCATTGTAGACATCGACACAGCTCGTGAGCTAC
TAGCTAAAGCTATTTCAAGAACCCGTGAAGCACAGATCATGATCGGAGCAGCAGCCCGGGGATCCTAACT
CGAGGCCAATTGGTGCGGCAATTGATAATAACGAAAATGTCTTTTAATGATCTGGGTATAATGAGGAATT
TTCCGAACGTTTTTACTTTATATATATATATACATGTAACATATATTCTATACGCTATAGAGAAAGGAAA
TTTTTCAATTAAAAAAAAAATAGAGAAAGAGTTTCACTTCTTGATTATCGCTAACACTAATGGTTGAAGT
ACTGCTACTTTAATTTTATGCTGGATGCACACACTGGCTTAAGATGACAACGCGAGGCAAGCTAAACAGA
TCTTTATATTGAATTTTCAAAAATTCTTACTTTTTTTTTGGATGGACGCAAAGAAGTTTAATAATCATAT
TACATGGCATTACCACCATATACATATCCATATACATATCCATATCTAATCTTACTTATATGTTGTGGAA
ATGTAAAGAGCCCCATTATCTTAGCCTAAAAAAACCTTCTCTTTGGAACTTTCAGTAATACGCTTAACTG
CTCATTGCTATATTGAAGTGCGCGCGCGCGTGGGCGAGCGTGGGCGAGCGTGGGCGTCTAGACCGTGCGT
CCTCGTCTTCACCGGTCGCGTTCCTGAAACGCAGATGTGCCTCGCGCCGCACTGCTCCGAACAATAAAGA
TTCTACAATACTAGCTTTTATGGTTATGAAGAGGAAAAATTGGCAGTAACCTGGCCCCACAAACCTTCAA
ATTAACGAATCAAATTAACAACCATAGGATGATAATGCGATTAGTTTTTTAGCCTTATTTCTGGGGTAAT
TAATCAGCGAAGCGATGATTTTTGATCTATTAACAGATATATAAATGGAAAAGCTGCATAACCACTTTAA
CTAATACTTTCAACATTTTCAGTTTGTATTACTTCTTATTCAAATGTCATAAAAGTATCAACAAAAAATT
GTTAATATACCTCTATACTTTAACGTCAAGGAGAAAAAACTATAGGTACTATGGTGTCCAAAGGAGAGGA
GTTAATCAAGGAAAACATGAGAATGAAAGTTGTCATGGAGGGCTCCGTTAATGGTCACCAATTCAAGTGT
ACAGGGGAAGGTGAAGGTAATCCTTACATGGGTACACAAACTATGAGAATTAAAGTAATTGAAGGCGGAC
CACTACCATTTGCATTTGACATTCTGGCAACGTCATTCATGTACGGATCACGAACTTTCATCAAGTACCC
TAAAGGTATACCAGACTTTTTCAAGCAATCTTTTCCAGAGGGTTTTACATGGGAAAGGGTTACAAGATAC
GAAGATGGGGGTGTCGTCACAGTTATGCAAGATACTTCATTAGAAGATGGCTGCCTTGTCTATCATGTGC
AAGTAAGAGGGGTGAATTTTCCTTCTAACGGACCTGTGATGCAGAAAAAGACCAAAGGTTGGGAACCAAA
TACTGAAATGATGTACCCAGCTGATGGAGGTTTGAGAGGCTACACACACATGGCGCTTAAAGTTGATGGT
GGAGGTCATTTGTCTTGTAGTTTTGTTACCACTTATCGTTCTAAAAAGACTGTTGGCAATATCAAAATGC
CAGGAATACATGCTGTAGACCACAGACTAGAAAGACTCGAAGAGAGCGATAACGAAATGTTCGTTGTACA
GAGAGAGCATGCCGTAGCCAAATTTGCTGGCTTAGGCGGTGGTATGGATGAATTGTATAAGGGATCCTAA
CTCGAGGCGAATTTCTTATGATTTATGATTTTTATTATTAAATAAGTTATAAAAAAAATAAGTGTATACA
AATTTTAAAGTGACTCTTAGGTTTTAAAACGAAAATTCTTATTCTTGAGTAACTCTTTCCTGTAGGTCAG
GTTGCTTTCTCAGGTATAGCATGAGGTCGCTCTTATTGACCACACCTCTACCGGCATGCCGAGCAAATGC
CTGCAAATCGCTCCCCATTTCGCTGAGCAGTTACAGAGATGTTACGAACCACTAGTGCACTGCAGTACAG
CAGGTCGACAACCCTTAATATAACTTCGTATAATGTATGCTATACGAAGTTATTAGGTCTAGAGATCCCA
ATACAACAGATCACGTGATCTTTTTGTAAGATGAAGTTGAAGTAGTGTTGCACCGTGCCAATGCAGGTGG
CTATTAGATTAAATATGTGATTTGTTCTATTAAGTTTCCTGTATAATTAATGGGGAGCGCTGATTCTCTT
TTGGTACGCTTCCCATCCAGCATTTCTGTATCTTTCACCTTCAACCTTAGGATCTCTACCCTTGGCGAAA
AGTCCTCTGCCAACAATGATGATATCTGATCCACCACTTACAACTTCGTCGACGGTTCTGTACTGCTGAC
CCAATGCATCGCCTTTGTCGTCTAAACCTACACCTGGGGTCATGATTAGCCAATCAAACCCTTCTTCTCT
TCCTCCCATATCGTTCTGAGCAATGAACCCAATAACGAAATCTTTATCACTCTTTGCAATATCAACGGTA
CCCTTAGTATATTCACCGTGTGCTAGAGAACCCTTGGAAGACAATTCAGCAAGCATCAATAATCCCCTTG
GTTCTTTGGTGACCTCTTGCGCACCTTGTTTCAAGCCAGCAACAATACCAGCACCAGTAACCCCGTGGGC
GTTGGTGATATCAGACCATTCTGCGATACGGTAAACGCCCGATGTATATTGTAATTTGACTGTGTTACCG
ATATCGGCGAATTTTCTGTCCTCAAATATCAAGAACTTGTATTTCTCTGCCAATGCTTTCAATGGAACGA
CAGTACCCTCATAACTGAAATCATCCAAGATATCAACGTGTGTTTTCAAAAGGCAAATGTATGGACCCAA
CGTTTCAACAAGTTTCAATAGCTCATCAGTCGAACGAACGTCAAGAGAAGCACACAAATTGGTCTTCTTT
TCATCCATTAAACGTAAAAGTTTCGATGCAACCGGACTTGCATGAGTCTCAGCTCTACTGGTATATGATT
TTGTGGACATGGTGCAACTAATTGACGGGAGTGTATTGACGCTGGCGTACTGGCTTTCACAAAATGGCCC
AATCACAACCACATCTTAGATAGTTGAAATGACTTTAGATAACATCAATTGAGATGAGCTTAATCATGTC
AAAGCTAAAAGTGTCACCATGAACGACAATTCTTAAGCAAATCACGTGATATAGATCCACGAATAACCAC
CATTTGATGCTCGAGGCAAGTAATGTGTGTAAAAAAATGCGTTACCACCATCCAATGCAGACCGATCTTC
TACCCAGAATCACATATATTTATGTACCGAGTACCTTTTTTCTATCTTCCAATTGCTTCTCCCATATGAT
TGTCTCCGTAAGCTCGAAATTTCTAAGTTGGATTTTAATCTTCACGCAGGATGACAGTTCGATGAGCTTC
TGAGGAGTGTTTAGAACATAATCATTTATCCATGGTCTATCTCTTCTTGTCGCTTTTTCTCCTCGATAGA
ACCTAAATAAAACGAGCTCTCGAGAACCCTTAATATAACTTCGTATAATGTATGCTATACGAAGTTATTA
GGTGATATCAGATCCACTGAGTAGAGCACTTGAATCCACTGCCCCGGGAATCTCGGTCGTAATGATTTCT
ATAATGACGAAAAAAAAAAAATTGGAAAGAAAAAGCTTCATGGCCTTTATAAAAAGGAACTATCCAATAC
CTCGCCAGAACCAAGTAACAGTATTTTACGGGGCACAAATCAAGAACAATAAGACAGGACTGTAAAGATG
GACGCATTGAACTCCAAAGAACAACAAGAGTTCCAAAAAGTAGTGGAACAAAAGCAAATGAAGGATTTCA
TGCGTTTGTACTCTAATCTGGTAGAAAGATGTTTCACAGACTGTGTCAATGACTTCACAACATCAAAGCT
AACCAATAAGGAACAAACATGCATCATGAAGTGCTCAGAAAAGTTCTTGAAGCATAGCGAACGTGTAGGG
CAGCGTTTCCAAGAACAAAACGCTGCCTTGGGACAAGGCTTGGGCCGATAAGGTGTACTGGCGTATATAT
ATCTAATTATGTATCTCTGGTGTAGCCCATTTTTAGCATGTAAATATAAAGACCGAGCGGCCGCGTGTTA
CAACCAATTAACCAATTCTGATTAGAAAAACTCATCGAGCATCAAATGAAACTGCAATTTATTCATATCA
GGATTATCAATACCATATTTTTGAAAAAGCCGTTTCTGTAATGAAGGAGAAAACTCACCGAGGCAGTTCC
ATAGGATGGCAAGATCCTGGTATCGGTCTGCGATTCCGACTCGTCCAACATCAATACAACCTATTAATTT
CCCCTCGTCAAAAATAAGGTTATCAAGTGAGAAATCACCATGAGTGACGACTGAATCCGGTGAGAATGGC
AAAAGCTTATGCATTTCTTTCCAGACTTGTTCAACAGGCCAGCCATTACGCTCGTCATCAAAATCACTCG
CATCAACCAAACCGTTATTCATTCGTGATTGCGCCTGAGCGAGGCGAAATACGCGATCGCTGTTAAAAGG
ACAATTACAAACAGGAATCGAATGCAACCGGCGCAGGAACACTGCCAGCGCATCAACAATATTTTCACCT
GAATCAGGATATTCTTCTAATACCTGGAATGCTGTTTTCCCGGGGATCGCAGTGGTGAGTAACCATGCAT
CATCAGGAGTACGGATAAAATGCTTGATGGTCGGAAGAGGCATAAATTCCGTCAGCCAGTTTAGTCTGAC
CATCTCATCTGTAACATCATTGGCAACGCTACCTTTGCCATGTTTCAGAAACAACTCTGGCGCATCGGGC
TTCCCATACAATCGATAGATTGTCGCACCTGATTGCCCGACATTATCGCGAGCCCATTTATACCCATATA
AATCAGCATCCATGTTGGAATTTAATCGCGGCCTGGAGCAAGACGTTTCCCGTTGAATATGGCTCATAAC
ACCCCTTGTATTACTGTTTATGTAAGCAGACAGTTTTATTGTTCATGATGATATATTTTTATCTTGTGCA
ATGTAACATCAGAGATTTTGAGACACAACGTGGCTTTGTTGAATAAATCGAACTTTTGCTGAGTTGAAGG
ATCAGTCATGACCAAAATCCCTTAACGTGAGTTTTCGTTCCACTGAGCGTCAGACCCCGTAGAAAAGATC
AAAGGATCTTCTTGAGATCCTTTTTTTCTGCGCGTAATCTGCTGCTTGCAAACAAAAAAACCACCGCTAC
CAGCGGTGGTTTGTTTGCCGGATCAAGAGCTACCAACTCTTTTTCCGAAGGTAACTGGCTTCAGCAGAGC
GCAGATACCAAATACTGTTCTTCTAGTGTAGCCGTAGTTAGGCCACCACTTCAAGAACTCTGTAGCACCG
CCTACATACCTCGCTCTGCTAATCCTGTTACCAGTGGCTGCTGCCAGTGGCGATAAGTCGTGTCTTACCG
GGTTGGACTCAAGACGATAGTTACCGGATAAGGCGCAGCGGTCGGGCTGAACGGGGGGTTCGTGCACACA
GCCCAGCTTGGAGCGAACGACCTACACCGAACTGAGATACCTACAGCGTGAGCTATGAGAAAGCGCCACG
CTTCCCGAAGGGAGAAAGGCGGACAGGTATCCGGTAAGCGGCAGGGTCGGAACAGGAGAGCGCACGAGGG
AGCTTCCAGGGGGAAACGCCTGGTATCTTTATAGTCCTGTCGGGTTTCGCCACCTCTGACTTGAGCGTCG
ATTTTTGTGATGCTCGTCAGGGGGGCGGAGCCTATGGAAAAACGCCAGCAACGCGGCCTTTTTACGGTTC
CTGGCCTTTTGCTGGCCTTTTGCTCACATGTTCTTTCCTGCGTTATCCCCTGATTCTGTGGATAACCGTG
CGGCCGCCAATGCTAAATTCGAGTGAAACACAGGAAGATCAGAAAATCCTCATTTCATCCATATTAACAA
TAATTTCAAATGTTTATTTGCATTATTTGAAACTAGGCAAGACAAGCAACGAAACGTTTTTGAAAATTTT
GAGTATTTTCAATAAATTTGTAGAGGACTCAGATATTGAAAAAAAGCTACAGCAATTAATACTTGATAAG
AAGAGTATTGAGAAGGGCAACGGTTCATCATCTCATGGATCTGCACATGAACAAACACCAGAGTCAAACG
ACGTTGAAATTGAGGCTACTGCGCCAATTGATGACAATACAGACGATGATAACAAACCGAAGTTATCTGA
TGTAGAAAAGGATTAAAGATGCTAAGAGATAGTGATGATATTTCATAAATAATGTAATTCTATATATGTT
AATTACCTTTTTTGCGAGGCATATTTATGGTGAAGGATAAGTTTTGACCATCAAAGAAGGTTAATGTGGC
TGTGGTTTCAGGGTCCATAAAGCCCACATGGATAACATTACCCCTGAATTCGCATCTAGACTGAACTGGC
CGATAATTGCAGACGAACGAAGAGGATGTCCAATATTTTTTTTAAGGAATAAGGATACTTCAAGACTAGA
TTCCCCCCTGCATTCCCATCAGAACCGTAAACCTTGGCGCTTTCCTTGGGAAGTATTCAAGAAGTGCCTT
GTCCGGTTTCTGTGGCTCACAAACCAGCGCGCCCGATATGGCTTTCTTTTCACTTATGAATGTACCAGTA
CGGGACAATTAGAACGCTCCTGTAACAATCTCTTTGCAAATGTGGGGTTACATTCTAACCATGTCACACT
GCTGACGAAATTCAAAGTAAAAAAAAATGGGACCACGTCTTGAGAACGATAGATTTTCTTTATTTTACAT
TGAACAGTCGTTGTCTCAGCGCGCTTTATGTTTTCATTCATACTTCATATTATAAAATAACAAAAGAAGA
ATTTCATATTCACGCCCAAGAAATCAGGCTGCTTTCCAAATGCAATTGACACTTCATTAGCCATCACACA
AAACTCTTTCTTGCTGGAGCTTCTTTTAAAAAAGACCTCAGTACACCAAACACGTTACCCGACCTCGTTA
TTTTACGACAACTATGATAAAATTCTGAAGAAAAAATAAAAAAATTTTCATACTTCTTGCTTTTATTTAA
ACCATTGAATGATTTCTTTTGAACAAAACTACCTGTTTCACCAAAGGAAATAGAAAGAAAAAATCAATTA
GAAGAAAACAAAAAACAAAAGATCTATGGATAAAGCGGAATTAATTCCCGAGCCTCCAAAAAAGAAGAGA
AAGGTCGAATTGGGTACCGCCGCCTCGGAGCTCCACTTAGACGGCGAGGACGTGGCGATGGCGCATGCCG
ACGCGCTAGACGATTTCGATCTGGACATGTTGGGGGACGGGGATTCCCCGGGTCCGGGATTTACCCCCCA
CGACTCCGCCCCCTACGGCGCTCTGGATATGGCCGACTTCGAGTTTGAGCAGATGTTTACCGATGCCCTT
GGAATTGACGAGTACGGTGGGTTTAATACGACTCACTATAGGGCGAGCGCCGAAGCTAGCGCCACCATGA
ATGGAGCTATAGGAGGTGACCTTTTGCTCAATTTTCCTGACATGTCGGTCCTAGAGCGCCAAAGGGCTCA
CCTCAAGTACCTCAATCCCACCTTTGATTCTCCTCTCGCCGGCTTCTTTGCCGATTCTT
